>Addgene plasmid #44794 | pFSBC30 | depositor full sequence | sequence record 61402 | pFSBC30 sequence 2406 bps
GCGCCCAATACGCAAACCGCCTCTCCCCGCGCGTTGGCCGATTCATTAATGCAGCTGGCACGACAGGTTT
CCCGACTGGAAAGCGGGCAGTGAGCGCAACGCAATTAAAATGATACGGCGACCACCGAGATCTACACTCT
TTCCCTACACGACGCTCTTCCGATCTGCTTAGGTAAAACGACGGCCAGTTACGCATCTGTGCGGTATTTC
ACACCGCATATGGTGCACTCTCAGTACAATCTGCTCTGATGCCGCATAGTTAAGCCAGCCCCGACACCCG
CCAACACCCGCTGACGCGCCCTGACGGGCTTGTCTGCTCCCGGCATCCGCTTACAGACAAGCTGTGACCG
TCTCCGGGAGCTGCATGTGTCAGAGGTTTTCACCGTCATCACCGAAACGCGCGAGACGAAAGGGCCTCGT
GATACGCCTATTTTTATAGGTTAATGTCATGATAATAATGGTTTCTTAGACGTCAGGTGGCACTTTTCGG
GGAAATGTGCGCGGAACCCCTATTTGTTTATTTTTCTAAATACATTCAAATATGTATCCGCTCATGAGAC
AATAACCCTGATAAATGCTTCAATAATATTGAAAAAGGAAGAGTATGAGTATTCAACATTTCCGTGTCGC
CCTTATTCCCTTTTTTGCGGCATTTTGCCTTCCTGTTTTTGCTCACCCAGAAACGCTGGTGAAAGTAAAA
GATGCTGAAGATCAGTTGGGTGCACGAGTGGGTTACATCGAACTGGATCTCAACAGCGGTAAGATCCTTG
AGAGTTTTCGCCCCGAAGAACGTTTTCCAATGATGAGCACTTTTAAAGTTCTGCTATGTGGCGCGGTATT
ATCCCGTATTGACGCCGGGCAAGAGCAACTCGGTCGCCGCATACACTATTCTCAGAATGACTTGGTTGAG
TACTCACCAGTCACAGAAAAGCATCTTACGGATGGCATGACAGTAAGAGAATTATGCAGTGCTGCCATAA
CCATGAGTGATAACACTGCGGCCAACTTACTTCTGACAACGATCGGAGGACCGAAGGAGCTAACCGCTTT
TTTGCACAACATGGGGGATCATGTAACTCGCCTTGATCGTTGGGAACCGGAGCTGAATGAAGCCATACCA
AACGACGAGCGTGACACCACGATGCCTGTAGCAATGGCAACAACGTTGCGCAAACTATTAACTGGCGAAC
TACTTACTCTAGCTTCCCGGCAACAATTAATAGACTGGATGGAGGCGGATAAAGTTGCAGGACCACTTCT
GCGCTCGGCCCTTCCGGCTGGCTGGTTTATTGCTGATAAATCTGGAGCCGGTGAGCGTGGGTCTCGCGGT
ATCATTGCAGCACTGGGGCCAGATGGTAAGCCCTCCCGTATCGTAGTTATCTACACGACGGGGAGTCAGG
CAACTATGGATGAACGAAATAGACAGATCGCTGAGATAGGTGCCTCACTGATTAAGCATTGGTAACTGTC
AGACCAAGTTTACTCATATATACTTTAGATTGATTTAAAACTTCATTTTTAATTTAAAAGGATCTAGGTG
AAGATCCTTTTTGATAATCTCATGACCAAAATCCCTTAACGTGAGTTTTCGTTCCACTGAGCGTCAGACC
CCGTAGAAAAGATCAAAGGATCTTCTTGAGATCCTTTTTTTCTGCGCGTAATCTGCTGCTTGCAAACAAA
AAAACCACCGCTACCAGCGGTGGTTTGTTTGCCGGATCAAGAGCTACCAACTCTTTTTCCGAAGGTAACT
GGCTTCAGCAGAGCGCAGATACCAAATACTGTTCTTCTAGTGTAGCCGTAGTTAGGCCACCACTTCAAGA
ACTCTGTAGCACCGCCTACATACCTCGCTCTGCTAATCCTGTTACCAGTGGCTGCTGCCAGTGGCGATAA
GTCGTGTCTTACCGGGTTGGACTCAAGACGATAGTTACCGGATAAGGCGCAGCGGTCGGGCTGAACGGGG
GGTTCGTGCACACAGCCCAGCTTGGAGCGAACGACCTACACCGAACTGAGATACCTACAGCGTGAGCTAT
GAGAAAGCGCCACGCTTCCCGAAGGGAGAAAGGCGGACAGGTATCCGGTAAGCGGCAGGGTCGGAACAGG
AGAGCGCACGAGGGAGCTTCCAGGGGGAAACGCCTGGTATCTTTATAGTCCTGTCGGGTTTCGCCACCTC
TGACTTGAGCGTCGATTTTTGTGATGCTCGTCAGGGGGGCGGAGCCTATGGAAAAACGCCAGCAACGCGG
CCTTTTTACGGTTCCTGGCCTTTTGCTGGCCTTTTGCTCACATGTTCTTTCCTGCGTTATCCCCTGATTC
TGTGGATAACCGTATTACCGCCTTTGAGTGAGCTGATACCGCTCGCCGCAGCCGAACGACCGAGCGCAGC
GAGTCAGTGAGCGAGGAAGCGGAAGA
Features (pLannotate 1.2.2; 7 found; start..end, strand, type, name):
      1..93      +  CDS            lacI (fragment): lac repressor; lacI; The lac repressor binds to the lac operator to inhibit transcription in E. coli. This inhibition can be relieved by adding lactose or isopropyl-β-D-thiogalactopyranoside (IPTG).
    173..189     -  CDS            lacZα (fragment): LacZα fragment of β-galactosidase; lacZ fragment
    189..268     -  misc_feature   bom (fragment): basis of mobility region from pBR322
    370..405     -  CDS            rop (fragment): Rop protein, which maintains plasmids at low copy number; rop
    500..604     +  promoter       AmpR promoter: bla
    605..1465    +  CDS            AmpR: β-lactamase; bla; confers resistance to ampicillin, carbenicillin, and related antibiotics
   1636..2224    +  rep_origin     ori: high-copy-number ColE1/pMB1/pBR322/pUC origin of replication
