[The description below was written by a language model from this plasmid's Addgene catalogue record and pLannotate feature annotations shown in this document.]
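Description:
pFSBC30 is a small, high-copy bacterial plasmid built on a pUC19 backbone and belonging to the FREQ-Seq barcode series. It is maintained in E. coli through the ColE1/pMB1-type pUC origin of replication and is selected with ampicillin, with the β-lactamase gene driven by its native bla promoter. At about 2.4 kb the deposited sequence is shorter than standard pUC19. Accordingly, the automated annotation finds only short remnants of other backbone-associated elements: fragments of lacI, lacZα, the bom mobility region and rop. None of these is likely to be functional, and the intact lacZα/multiple cloning site arrangement typical of pUC19 is not annotated.

The payload is a synthetic insert carrying one FREQ-Seq barcode, a six-nucleotide index that distinguishes this plasmid from the others in the set. The feature table does not annotate the barcode cassette itself, so its exact position and flanking adapter elements cannot be stated from the record. It presumably lies in one of the unannotated stretches between the backbone remnants. There is no expression cassette, reporter or eukaryotic element, and the plasmid functions purely as a DNA template.

According to the depositor, plasmids in this series are used to generate bridging primers bearing Illumina-compatible barcodes for allele frequency sequencing. In FREQ-Seq, these barcoded fragments are joined to amplicons spanning a locus of interest. Many mixed-population samples can then be multiplexed in one sequencing run, and allele frequencies are read directly from the counts with minimal library preparation. The method suits studies that track competing genotypes, such as experimental evolution.
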