Addgene plasmid #44794: pFSBC30
Depositing lab: Christopher Marx. Depositing organization: Harvard University. Publication: FREQ-Seq: a rapid, cost-effective, sequencing-based method to determine allele frequencies directly from mixed populations. Chubiz LM, Lee MC, Delaney NF, Marx CJ. PLoS One. 2012;7(10):e47959. doi: 10.1371/journal.pone.0047959. Epub 2012 Oct 31. PubMed 23118913.
Backbone
  Vector backbone: pUC19
Growth in bacteria
  Bacterial resistance: Ampicillin, 100 μg/mL
  Growth temperature: 37°C
  Growth strain: DH10B
  Copy number: High Copy
Gene/Insert
  Gene/Insert name: FREQ-Seq Barcode: GCTTAG
  Species: Synthetic
  Cloning method: Unknown
  Sequencing primers: 5′ pBR322ori-F
Terms and licenses: Academic/Nonprofit Terms; Industry Terms: Not Available to Industry
Depositor comments: These plasmids are used to generate bridging primers with Illumina-compatible barcodes for allele frequency sequencing (FREQ-Seq). Similar to RNA-Seq, the FREQ-Seq method can rapidly determine allele frequencies directly from mixed populations with minimal library preparation.
How to cite: pFSBC30 was a gift from Christopher Marx (Addgene plasmid # 44794 ; http://n2t.net/addgene:44794 ; RRID:Addgene_44794)
