>Addgene plasmid #44794 | pFSBC30 | addgene partial sequence | sequence record 63026 | pBR322ori-F 5'-GGGAAACGCCTGGTATCTTT-3'
TTTTTGTGATGCTCGTCAGGGGGGCGGAGCCTATGGAAAAACGCCAGCAACGCGGCCTTTTTACGGTTCC
TGGCCTTTTGCTGGCCTTTTGCTCACATGTTCTTTCCTGCGTTATCCCCTGATTCTGTGGATAACCGTAT
TACCGCCTTTGAGTGAGCTGATACCGCTCGCCGCAGCCGAACGACCGAGCGCAGCGAGTCAGTGAGCGAG
GAAGCGGAAGAGCGCCCAATACGCAAACCGCCTCTCCCCGCGCGTTGGCCGATTCATTAATGCAGCTGGC
ACGACAGGTTTCCCGACTGGAAAGCGGGCAGTGAGCGCAACGCAATTAAAATGATACGGCGACCACCGAG
ATCTACACTCTTTCCCTACACGACGCTCTTCCGATCTGCTTAGGTAAAACGACGGCCAGTTACGCATCTG
TGCGGTATTTCACACCGCATATGGTGCACTCTCAGTACAATCTGCTCTGATGCCGCATAGTTAAGCCAGC
CCCGACACCCGCCAACACCCGCTGACGCGCCCTGACGGGCTTGTCTGCTCCCGGCATCCGCTTACAGACA
AGCTGTGACCGTCTCCGGGAGCTGCATGTGTCAGAGGTTTTCACCGTCATCACCGAAACGCGCGAGACGA
AAGGGCCTCGTGATACGCCTATTTTTATAGGTTAATGTCATGATAATAATGGTTTCTTAGACGTCAGGTG
GCACTTTTCGGGGAAATGTGCGCGGAACCCCTATTTGTTTATTTTTCTAAATACATTCAAATATGTATCC
GCTCATGAGACAATAACCCTGATAA
